>Addgene plasmid #126034 | pB-rtTA | addgene full sequence | sequence record 245792 | Addgene NGS Result
GGCCTCCGCGCCGGGTTTTGGCGCCTCCCGCGGGCGCCCCCCTCCTCACGGCGAGCGCTGCCACGTCAGA
CGAAGGGCGCAGCGAGCGTCCTGATCCTTCCGCCCGGACGCTCAGGACAGCGGCCCGCTGCTCATAAGAC
TCGGCCTTAGAACCCCAGTATCAGCAGAAGGACATTTTAGGACGGGACTTGGGTGACTCTAGGGCACTGG
TTTTCTTTCCAGAGAGCGGAACAGGCGAGGAAAAGTAGTCCCTTCTCGGCGATTCTGCGGAGGGATCTCC
GTGGGGCGGTGAACGCCGATGATTATATAAGGACGCGCCGGGTGTGGCACAGCTAGTTCCGTCGCAGCCG
GGATTTGGGTCGCGGTTCTTGTTTGTGGATCGCTGTGATCGTCACTTGGTGAGTAGCGGGCTGCTGGGCT
GGCCGGGGCTTTCGTGGCCGCCGGGCCGCTCGGTGGGACGGAAGCGTGTGGAGAGACCGCCAAGGGCTGT
AGTCTGGGTCCGCGAGCAAGGTTGCCCTGAACTGGGGGTTGGGGGGAGCGCAGCAAAATGGCGGCTGTTC
CCGAGTCTTGAATGGAAGACGCTTGTGAGGCGGGCTGTGAGGTCGTTGAAACAAGGTGGGGGGCATGGTG
GGCGGCAAGAACCCAAGGTCTTGAGGCCTTCGCTAATGCGGGAAAGCTCTTATTCGGGTGAGATGGGCTG
GGGCACCATCTGGGGACCCTGACGTGAAGTTTGTCACTGACTGGAGAACTCGGTTTGTCGTCTGTTGCGG
GGGCGGCAGTTATGGCGGTGCCGTTGGGCAGTGCACCCGTACCTTTGGGAGCGCGCGCCCTCGTCGTGTC
GTGACGTCACCCGTTCTGTTGGCTTATAATGCAGGGTGGGGCCACCTGCCGGTAGGTGTGCGGTAGGCTT
TTCTCCGTCGCAGGACGCAGGGTTCGGGCCTAGGGTAGGCTCTCCTGAATCGACAGGCGCCGGACCTCTG
GTGAGGGGAGGGATAAGTGAGGCGTCAGTTTCTTTGGTCGGTTTTATGTACCTATCTTCTTAAGTAGCTG
AAGCTCCGGTTTTGAACTATGCGCTCGGGGTTGGCGAGTGTGTTTTGTGAAGTTTTTTAGGCACCTTTTG
AAATGTAATCATTTGGGTCAATATGTAATTTTCAGTGTTAGACTAGTAAATTGTCCGCTAAATTCTGGCC
GTTTTTGGCTTTTTTGTTAGACGAAGCTTGGTACCGAGCTCGGATCTCCACCCCGTACCGGTCCTGCAGT
CGAATTCACCATGTCTAGACTGGACAAGAGCAAAGTCATAAACGGAGCTCTGGAATTACTCAATGGTGTC
GGTATCGAAGGCCTGACGACAAGGAAACTCGCTCAAAAGCTGGGAGTTGAGCAGCCTACCCTGTACTGGC
ACGTGAAGAACAAGCGGGCCCTGCTCGATGCCCTGCCAATCGAGATGCTGGACAGGCATCATACCCACTT
CTGCCCCCTGGAAGGCGAGTCATGGCAAGACTTTCTGCGGAACAACGCCAAGTCATACCGCTGTGCTCTC
CTCTCACATCGCGACGGGGCTAAAGTGCATCTCGGCACCCGCCCAACAGAGAAACAGTACGAAACCCTGG
AAAATCAGCTCGCGTTCCTGTGTCAGCAAGGCTTCTCCCTGGAGAACGCACTGTACGCTCTGTCCGCCGT
GGGCCACTTTACACTGGGCTGCGTATTGGAGGAACAGGAGCATCAAGTAGCAAAAGAGGAAAGAGAGACA
CCTACCACCGATTCTATGCCCCCACTTCTGAGACAAGCAATTGAGCTGTTCGACCGGCAGGGAGCCGAAC
CTGCCTTCCTTTTCGGCCTGGAACTAATCATATGTGGCCTGGAGAAACAGCTAAAGTGCGAAAGCGGCGG
GCCGACCGACGCCCTTGACGATTTTGACTTAGACATGCTCCCAGCCGATGCCCTTGACGACTTTGACCTT
GATATGCTGCCTGCTGACGCTCTTGACGATTTTGACCTTGACATGCTCCCCGGGTAACTAAGTAAGGATC
CGCGGCCGCACTAGAGGAATTCCGCCCCTCTCCCCCCCCCCCCTAACGTTACTGGCCGAAGCCGCTTGGA
ATAAGGCCGGTGTGCGTTTGTCTATATGTTATTTTCCACCATATTGCCGTCTTTTGGCAATGTGAGGGCC
CGGAAACCTGGCCCTGTCTTCTTGACGAGCATTCCTAGGGGTCTTTCCCCTCTCGCCAAAGGAATGCAAG
GTCTGTTGAATGTCGTGAAGGAAGCAGTTCCTCTGGAAGCTTCTTGAAGACAAACAACGTCTGTAGCGAC
CCTTTGCAGGCAGCGGAACCCCCCACCTGGCGACAGGTGCCTCTGCGGCCAAAAGCCACGTGTATAAGAT
ACACCTGCAAAGGCGGCACAACCCCAGTGCCACGTTGTGAGTTGGATAGTTGTGGAAAGAGTCAAATGGC
TCTCCTCAAGCGTATTCAACAAGGGGCTGAAGGATGCCCAGAAGGTACCCCATTGTATGGGATCTGATCT
GGGGCCTCGGTGCACATGCTTTACATGTGTTTAGTCGAGGTTAAAAAAACGTCTAGGCCCCCCGAACCAC
GGGGACGTGGTTTTCCTTTGAAAAACACGATGATAAGCTTACCGGTCCACCATGATTGAACAAGATGGAT
TGCACGCAGGTTCTCCGGCCGCTTGGGTGGAGAGGCTATTCGGCTATGACTGGGCACAACAGACAATCGG
CTGCTCTGATGCCGCCGTGTTCCGGCTGTCAGCGCAGGGGCGCCCGGTTCTTTTTGTCAAGACCGACCTG
TCCGGTGCCCTGAATGAACTGCAAGACGAGGCAGCGCGGCTATCGTGGCTGGCCACGACGGGCGTTCCTT
GCGCAGCTGTGCTCGACGTTGTCACTGAAGCGGGAAGGGACTGGCTGCTATTGGGCGAAGTGCCGGGGCA
GGATCTCCTGTCATCTCACCTTGCTCCTGCCGAGAAAGTATCCATCATGGCTGATGCAATGCGGCGGCTG
CATACGCTTGATCCGGCTACCTGCCCATTCGACCACCAAGCGAAACATCGCATCGAGCGAGCACGTACTC
GGATGGAAGCCGGTCTTGTCGATCAGGATGATCTGGACGAAGAGCATCAGGGGCTCGCGCCAGCCGAACT
GTTCGCCAGGCTCAAGGCGAGCATGCCCGACGGCGAGGATCTCGTCGTGACCCATGGCGATGCCTGCTTG
CCGAATATCATGGTGGAAAATGGCCGCTTTTCTGGATTCATCGACTGTGGCCGGCTGGGTGTGGCGGACC
GCTATCAGGACATAGCGTTGGCTACCCGTGATATTGCTGAAGAGCTTGGCGGCGAATGGGCTGACCGCTT
CCTCGTGCTTTACGGTATCGCCGCTCCCGATTCGCAGCGCATCGCCTTCTATCGCCTTCTTGACGAGTTC
TTCTGACAATCAACCTCTGGATTACAAAATTTGTGGTTAACTAACTAAACTTGTTTATTGCAGCTTATAA
TGGTTACAAATAAAGCAATAGCATCACAAATTTCACAAATAAAGCATTTTTTTCACTGCATTCTAGTTGT
GGTTTGTCCAAACTCATCAATGTATCTTATCATGTCTGGAATTGACTCAAATGATGTCAATTAGTCTATC
AGAAGCTCATCTGGTCTCCCTTCCGGGGGACAAGACATCCCTGTTTAATATTTAAACAGCAGTGTTCCCA
AACTGGGTTCTTATATCCCTTGCTCTGGTCAACCAGGTTGCAGGGTTTCCTGTCCTCACAGGAACGAAGT
CCCTAAAGAAACAGTGGCAGCCAGGTTTAGCCCCGGAATTGACTGGATTCCTTTTTTAGGGCCCATTGGT
ATGGCTTTTTCCCCGTATCCCCCCAGGTGTCTGCAGGCTCAAAGAGCAGCGAGAAGCGTTCAGAGGAAAG
CGATCCCGTGCCACCTTCCCCGTGCCCGGGCTGTCCCCGCACGCTGCCGGCTCGGGGATGCGGGGGGAGC
GCCGGACCGGAGCGGAGCCCCGGGCGGCTCGCTGCTGCCCCCTAGCGGGGGAGGGACGTAATTACATCCC
TGGGGGCTTTGGGGGGGGGCTGTCCCTGATATCTATAACAAGAAAATATATATATAATAAGTTATCACGT
AAGTAGAACATGAAATAACAATATAATTATCGTATGAGTTAAATCTTAAAAGTCACGTAAAAGATAATCA
TGCGTCATTTTGACTCACGCGGTCGTTATAGTTCAAAATCAGTGACACTTACCGCATTGACAAGCACGCC
TCACGGGAGCTCCAAGCGGCGACTGAGATGTCCTAAATGCACAGCGACGGATTCGCGCTATTTAGAAAGA
GAGAGCAATATTTCAAGAATGCATGCGTCAATTTTACGCAGACTATCTTTCTAGGGTTAATCTAGCTGCA
TCAGGATCATATCGTCGGGTCTTTTTTCCGGCTCAGTCATCGCCCAAGCTGGCGCTATCTGGGCATCGGG
GAGGAAGAAGCCCGTGCCTTTTCCCGCGAGGTTGAAGCGGCATGGAAAGAGTTTGCCGAGGATGACTGCT
GCTGCATTGACGTTGAGCGAAAACGCACGTTTACCATGATGATTCGGGAAGGTGTGGCCATGCACGCCTT
TAACGGTGAACTGTTCGTTCAGGCCACCTGGGATACCAGTTCGTCGCGGCTTTTCCGGACACAGTTCCGG
ATGGTCAGCCCGAAGCGCATCAGCAACCCGAACAATACCGGCGACAGCCGGAACTGCCGTGCCGGTGTGC
AGATTAATGACAGCGGTGCGGCGCTGGGATATTACGTCAGCGAGGACGGGTATCCTGGCTGGATGCCGCA
GAAATGGACATGGATACCCCGTGAGTTACCCGGCGGGCGCGCTTGGCGTAATCATGGTCATAGCTGTTTC
CTGTGTGAAATTGTTATCCGCTCACAATTCCACACAACATACGAGCCGGAAGCATAAAGTGTAAAGCCTG
GGGTGCCTAATGAGTGAGCTAACTCACATTAATTGCGTTGCGCTCACTGCCCGCTTTCCAGTCGGGAAAC
CTGTCGTGCCAGCTGCATTAATGAATCGGCCAACGCGCGGGGAGAGGCGGTTTGCGTATTGGGCGCTCTT
CCGCTTCCTCGCTCACTGACTCGCTGCGCTCGGTCGTTCGGCTGCGGCGAGCGGTATCAGCTCACTCAAA
GGCGGTAATACGGTTATCCACAGAATCAGGGGATAACGCAGGAAAGAACATGTGAGCAAAAGGCCAGCAA
AAGGCCAGGAACCGTAAAAAGGCCGCGTTGCTGGCGTTTTTCCATAGGCTCCGCCCCCCTGACGAGCATC
ACAAAAATCGACGCTCAAGTCAGAGGTGGCGAAACCCGACAGGACTATAAAGATACCAGGCGTTTCCCCC
TGGAAGCTCCCTCGTGCGCTCTCCTGTTCCGACCCTGCCGCTTACCGGATACCTGTCCGCCTTTCTCCCT
TCGGGAAGCGTGGCGCTTTCTCATAGCTCACGCTGTAGGTATCTCAGTTCGGTGTAGGTCGTTCGCTCCA
AGCTGGGCTGTGTGCACGAACCCCCCGTTCAGCCCGACCGCTGCGCCTTATCCGGTAACTATCGTCTTGA
GTCCAACCCGGTAAGACACGACTTATCGCCACTGGCAGCAGCCACTGGTAACAGGATTAGCAGAGCGAGG
TATGTAGGCGGTGCTACAGAGTTCTTGAAGTGGTGGCCTAACTACGGCTACACTAGAAGAACAGTATTTG
GTATCTGCGCTCTGCTGAAGCCAGTTACCTTCGGAAAAAGAGTTGGTAGCTCTTGATCCGGCAAACAAAC
CACCGCTGGTAGCGGTGGTTTTTTTGTTTGCAAGCAGCAGATTACGCGCAGAAAAAAAGGATCTCAAGAA
GATCCTTTGATCTTTTCTACGGGGTCTGACGCTCAGTGGAACGAAAACTCACGTTAAGGGATTTTGGTCA
TGAGATTATCAAAAAGGATCTTCACCTAGATCCTTTTAAATTAAAAATGAAGTTTTAAATCAATCTAAAG
TATATATGAGTAAACTTGGTCTGACAGTTACCAATGCTTAATCAGTGAGGCACCTATCTCAGCGATCTGT
CTATTTCGTTCATCCATAGTTGCCTGACTCCCCGTCGTGTAGATAACTACGATACGGGAGGGCTTACCAT
CTGGCCCCAGTGCTGCAATGATACCGCGAGACCCACGCTCACCGGCTCCAGATTTATCAGCAATAAACCA
GCCAGCCGGAAGGGCCGAGCGCAGAAGTGGTCCTGCAACTTTATCCGCCTCCATCCAGTCTATTAATTGT
TGCCGGGAAGCTAGAGTAAGTAGTTCGCCAGTTAATAGTTTGCGCAACGTTGTTGCCATTGCTACAGGCA
TCGTGGTGTCACGCTCGTCGTTTGGTATGGCTTCATTCAGCTCCGGTTCCCAACGATCAAGGCGAGTTAC
ATGATCCCCCATGTTGTGCAAAAAAGCGGTTAGCTCCTTCGGTCCTCCGATCGTTGTCAGAAGTAAGTTG
GCCGCAGTGTTATCACTCATGGTTATGGCAGCACTGCATAATTCTCTTACTGTCATGCCATCCGTAAGAT
GCTTTTCTGTGACTGGTGAGTACTCAACCAAGTCATTCTGAGAATAGTGTATGCGGCGACCGAGTTGCTC
TTGCCCGGCGTCAATACGGGATAATACCGCGCCACATAGCAGAACTTTAAAAGTGCTCATCATTGGAAAA
CGTTCTTCGGGGCGAAAACTCTCAAGGATCTTACCGCTGTTGAGATCCAGTTCGATGTAACCCACTCGTG
CACCCAACTGATCTTCAGCATCTTTTACTTTCACCAGCGTTTCTGGGTGAGCAAAAACAGGAAGGCAAAA
TGCCGCAAAAAAGGGAATAAGGGCGACACGGAAATGTTGAATACTCATACTCTTCCTTTTTCAATATTAT
TGAAGCATTTATCAGGGTTATTGTCTCATGAGCGGATACATATTTGAATGTATTTAGAAAAATAAACAAA
TAGGGGTTCCGCGCACATTTCCCCGAAAAGTGCCACCTAAATTGTAAGCGTTAATATTTTGTTAAAATTC
GCGTTAAATTTTTGTTAAATCAGCTCATTTTTTAACCAATAGGCCGAAATCGGCAAAATCCCTTATAAAT
CAAAAGAATAGACCGAGATAGGGT
[37 nt withheld, positions 7165-7201]
AAAGAACGTGGACTCCAACGTCAAAGG
[49 nt withheld, positions 7229-7277]
T
[91 nt withheld, positions 7279-7369]
G
[124 nt withheld, positions 7371-7494]
CCCATTCGCCATTCAGGCTGCGCAACTGTTGGGAAGGGCGATCGGTGCGGGCCTCTTCGCTATTACGCCA
GCTGGCGAAAGGGGGATGTGCTGCAAGGCGATTAAGTTGGGTAACGCCAGGGTTTTCCCAGTCACGACGT
TGTAAAACGACGGCCAGTGAGCGCGCCTCGTTCATTCACGTTTTTGAACCCGTGGAGGACGGGCAGACTC
GCGGTGCAAATGTGTTTTACAGCGTGATGGAGCAGATGAAGATGCTCGACACGCTGCAGAACACGCAGCT
AGATTAACCCTAGAAAGATAATCATATTGTGACGTACGTTAAAGATAATCATGTGTAAAATTGACGCATG
TGTTTTATCGGTCTGTATATCGAGGTTTATTTATTAATTTGAATAGATATTAAGTTTTATTATATTTACA
CTTACATACTAATAATAAATTCAACAAACAATTTATTTATGTTTATTTATTTATTAAAAAAAACAAAAAC
TCAAAATTTCTTCTATAAAGTAACAAAACTTTTATGAGGGACAGCCCCCCCCCAAAGCCCCCAGGGATGT
AATTACGTCCCTCCCCCGCTAGGGGGCAGCAGCGAGCCGCCCGGGGCTCCGCTCCGGTCCGGCGCTCCCC
CCGCATCCCCGAGCCGGCAGCGTGCGGGGACAGCCCGGGCACGGGGAAGGTGGCACGGGATCGCTTTCCT
CTGAACGCTTCTCGCTGCTCTTTGAGCCTGCAGACACCTGGGGGGATACGGGGAAAAGGCCTCCACCATA
AAGATGGTTAATTAACCCACCCAAGATCT
Features (pLannotate 1.2.2; 19 found; start..end, strand, type, name):
      1..1212    +  promoter       UbC promoter: human ubiquitin C promoter
   1271..1968    +  CDS            rtTA3 (fragment): reverse tetracycline transactivator 3 activates expression from Tet-responsive promoters in the presence of doxycycline
   1898..2008    +  CDS            VP48: 3 tandem repeats of the minimal activation domain of herpes simplex virus VP16 (Cheng et al., 2013)
   2164..2626    +  misc_feature   IRES: internal ribosome entry site (IRES) of the encephalomyocarditis virus (EMCV)
   2642..3436    +  CDS            NeoR/KanR: aminoglycoside phosphotransferase from Tn5; aph(3')-II (or nptII); confers resistance to neomycin, kanamycin, and G418 (Geneticin®)
   3438..3465    +  misc_feature   WPRE (fragment): woodchuck hepatitis virus posttranscriptional regulatory element
   3478..3599    +  polyA_signal   SV40 poly(A) signal: SV40 polyadenylation signal
   3617..3709    +  ncRNA          G-CSF SLDE: Accession: RF00183 - G-CSF factor stem-loop destabilising element (SLDE)
   4406..4873    +  CDS            B (fragment): PORTL_LAMBD - Experimental evidence at protein level: Swiss-Prot protein existence level 1. Forms the portal vertex of the capsid (PubMed:6228056, PubMed:6232391). This portal plays critical roles in head assembly, genome packaging, neck/tail attachment, and genome ejection (Probable). The portal protein multimerizes as a single ring-shaped homododecamer arranged around a central channel (PubMed:6232391). Binds to the terminase subunits to form the packaging machine (PubMed:7799432). From Escherichia phage lambda (Bacteriophage lambda).
   4911..4927    -  protein_bind   lac operator: The lac repressor binds to the lac operator to inhibit transcription in E. coli. This inhibition can be relieved by adding lactose or isopropyl-β-D-thiogalactopyranoside (IPTG). lac repressor encoded by lacI
   4935..4965    -  promoter       lac promoter: promoter for the E. coli lac operon
   4980..5001    -  protein_bind   CAP binding site: CAP binding activates transcription in the presence of cAMP. E. coli catabolite activator protein
   5014..5106    -  CDS            lacI (fragment): lac repressor; lacI; The lac repressor binds to the lac operator to inhibit transcription in E. coli. This inhibition can be relieved by adding lactose or isopropyl-β-D-thiogalactopyranoside (IPTG).
   5289..5877    -  rep_origin     ori: high-copy-number ColE1/pMB1/pBR322/pUC origin of replication
   6048..6908    -  CDS            AmpR: β-lactamase; bla; confers resistance to ampicillin, carbenicillin, and related antibiotics
   6909..7013    -  promoter       AmpR promoter: bla
   7066..7494    -  rep_origin     f1 ori (sequence partly withheld): f1 bacteriophage origin of replication; arrow indicates direction of (+) strand synthesis
   7499..7654    -  CDS            lacZα (fragment): LacZα fragment of β-galactosidase; lacZ fragment
   7656..7775    +  CDS            B (fragment): PORTL_LAMBD - Experimental evidence at protein level: Swiss-Prot protein existence level 1. Forms the portal vertex of the capsid (PubMed:6228056, PubMed:6232391). This portal plays critical roles in head assembly, genome packaging, neck/tail attachment, and genome ejection (Probable). The portal protein multimerizes as a single ring-shaped homododecamer arranged around a central channel (PubMed:6232391). Binds to the terminase subunits to form the packaging machine (PubMed:7799432). From Escherichia phage lambda (Bacteriophage lambda).
