[The description below was written by a language model from this plasmid's Addgene catalogue record and pLannotate feature annotations shown in this document.]
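Description:
pB-rtTA is a piggyBac transposon cargo plasmid for mammalian expression, built on a commercial piggyBac backbone and listed at about 8.3 kb. It is propagated in E. coli through a high-copy ColE1/pUC-type origin with ampicillin selection (β-lactamase under its own promoter). The backbone also carries an f1 phage origin and remnants of a lac cloning region: lac promoter and operator, a CAP binding site, and lacZα and lacI fragments. The automated annotation does not label the piggyBac terminal repeats, so their positions cannot be read from the feature table. It does flag two short stretches as resembling a phage lambda portal protein and one as a G-CSF destabilising element, which are probably incidental similarity matches rather than functional parts.

The payload is a cassette of roughly 3.8 kb transferred from the lentiviral vector pSLIK-Neo between SfiI and SalI sites. The human ubiquitin C promoter drives a single bicistronic transcript. Its first open reading frame encodes rtTA3, the reverse tetracycline transactivator, whose C-terminal activation domain consists of tandem minimal VP16 repeats. An EMCV IRES then allows cap-independent translation of the Tn5 neomycin phosphotransferase, so G418 resistance is coupled to transactivator expression. Only a small WPRE fragment remains downstream, followed by an SV40 polyadenylation signal.

As a piggyBac cargo vector, it would be co-delivered with a piggyBac transposase source so that the cassette integrates into the host genome, after which stable rtTA-expressing cells are selected with G418. Such cells activate Tet-responsive promoters in the presence of doxycycline, making this the transactivator half of an inducible expression system. The associated publication concerns the functional classification of long non-coding RNAs.
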