Addgene plasmid #126034: pB-rtTA
Purpose: PiggyBac cargo vector expressing rtTA. Also confers resistance to G418.
Depositing lab: Mauro Calabrese. Depositing organization: University of North Carolina at Chapel Hill. Publication: Functional classification of long non-coding RNAs by k-mer content. Kirk JM, Kim SO, Inoue K, Smola MJ, Lee DM, Schertzer MD, Wooten JS, Baker AR, Sprague D, Collins DW, Horning CR, Wang S, Chen Q, Weeks KM, Mucha PJ, Calabrese JM. Nat Genet. 2018 Oct;50(10):1474-1482. doi: 10.1038/s41588-018-0207-8. Epub 2018 Sep 17. PubMed 30224646.
Backbone
  Vector backbone: piggyBac cargo vector
  Backbone manufacturer: System Biosciences
  Total vector size (bp): 8306
  Vector type: Mammalian Expression ; piggyBac
  Selectable markers: Neomycin (select with G418)
Growth in bacteria
  Bacterial resistance: Ampicillin, 100 μg/mL
  Growth temperature: 30°C
  Growth strain: DH5alpha
  Copy number: Unknown
Gene/Insert
  Gene/Insert name: rtTA3-IRES-Neo cassette cloned from Addgene Plasmid #25735
  Species: Synthetic
  Insert size (bp): 3846
  Promoter: hUbiC
  Cloning method: Restriction Enzyme; 5′ cloning site SfiI (not destroyed); 3′ cloning site SalI (not destroyed)
  Sequencing primers: 5′ NA
Resource information
  A portion of this plasmid was derived from a plasmid made by: The hUbiC-rtTA3-IRES-Neo cassette was cloned from pSLIK-Neo (Addgene#25735)
Terms and licenses: Academic/Nonprofit Terms; Industry Terms: Not Available to Industry
How to cite: pB-rtTA was a gift from Mauro Calabrese (Addgene plasmid # 126034 ; http://n2t.net/addgene:126034 ; RRID:Addgene_126034)
